>Addgene plasmid #209283 | pBJ089_zACNE20_myl7_Voltron1_P2A_jGCaMP7f | addgene full sequence | sequence record 414401 | Addgene NGS Result
AGGGGATAACGCAGGAAAGAACATGTGAGCAAAAGGCCAGCAAAAGGCCAGGAACCGTAAAAAGGCCGCG
TTGCTGGCGTTTTTCCATAGGCTCCGCCCCCCTGACGAGCATCACAAAAATCGACGCTCAAGTCAGAGGT
GGCGAAACCCGACAGGACTATAAAGATACCAGGCGTTTCCCCCTGGAAGCTCCCTCGTGCGCTCTCCTGT
TCCGACCCTGCCGCTTACCGGATACCTGTCCGCCTTTCTCCCTTCGGGAAGCGTGGCGCTTTCTCATAGC
TCACGCTGTAGGTATCTCAGTTCGGTGTAGGTCGTTCGCTCCAAGCTGGGCTGTGTGCACGAACCCCCCG
TTCAGCCCGACCGCTGCGCCTTATCCGGTAACTATCGTCTTGAGTCCAACCCGGTAAGACACGACTTATC
GCCACTGGCAGCAGCCACTGGTAACAGGATTAGCAGAGCGAGGTATGTAGGCGGTGCTACAGAGTTCTTG
AAGTGGTGGCCTAACTACGGCTACACTAGAAGAACAGTATTTGGTATCTGCGCTCTGCTGAAGCCAGTTA
CCTTCGGAAAAAGAGTTGGTAGCTCTTGATCCGGCAAACAAACCACCGCTGGTAGCGGTGGTTTTTTTGT
TTGCAAGCAGCAGATTACGCGCAGAAAAAAAGGATCTCAAGAAGATCCTTTGATCTTTTCTACGGGGTCT
GACGCTCAGTGGAACGAAAACTCACGTTAAGGGATTTTGGTCATGAGATTATCAAAAAGGATCTTCACCT
AGATCCTTTTAAATTAAAAATGAAGTTTTAAATCAATCTAAAGTATATATGAGTAAACTTGGTCTGACAG
TTACCAATGCTTAATCAGTGAGGCACCTATCTCAGCGATCTGTCTATTTCGTTCATCCATAGTTGCCTGA
CTCCCCGTCGTGTAGATAACTACGATACGGGAGGGCTTACCATCTGGCCCCAGTGCTGCAATGATACCGC
GAGACCCACGCTCACCGGCTCCAGATTTATCAGCAATAAACCAGCCAGCCGGAAGGGCCGAGCGCAGAAG
TGGTCCTGCAACTTTATCCGCCTCCATCCAGTCTATTAATTGTTGCCGGGAAGCTAGAGTAAGTAGTTCG
CCAGTTAATAGTTTGCGCAACGTTGTTGCCATTGCTACAGGCATCGTGGTGTCACGCTCGTCGTTTGGTA
TGGCTTCATTCAGCTCCGGTTCCCAACGATCAAGGCGAGTTACATGATCCCCCATGTTGTGCAAAAAAGC
GGTTAGCTCCTTCGGTCCTCCGATCGTTGTCAGAAGTAAGTTGGCCGCAGTGTTATCACTCATGGTTATG
GCAGCACTGCATAATTCTCTTACTGTCATGCCATCCGTAAGATGCTTTTCTGTGACTGGTGAGTACTCAA
CCAAGTCATTCTGAGAATAGTGTATGCGGCGACCGAGTTGCTCTTGCCCGGCGTCAATACGGGATAATAC
CGCGCCACATAGCAGAACTTTAAAAGTGCTCATCATTGGAAAACGTTCTTCGGGGCGAAAACTCTCAAGG
ATCTTACCGCTGTTGAGATCCAGTTCGATGTAACCCACTCGTGCACCCAACTGATCTTCAGCATCTTTTA
CTTTCACCAGCGTTTCTGGGTGAGCAAAAACAGGAAGGCAAAATGCCGCAAAAAAGGGAATAAGGGCGAC
ACGGAAATGTTGAATACTCATACTCTTCCTTTTTCAATATTATTGAAGCATTTATCAGGGTTATTGTCTC
ATGAGCGGATACATATTTGAATGTATTTAGAAAAATAAACAAATAGGGGTTCCGCGCACATTTCCCCGAA
AAGTGCCACCTAAATTGTAAGCGTTAATATTTTGTTAAAATTCGCGTTAAATTTTTGTTAAATCAGCTCA
TTTTTTAACCAATAGGCCGAAATCGGCAAAATCCCTTATAAATCAAAAGAATAGACCGAGATAGGGT
[37 nt withheld, positions 1958-1994]
AAAGAACGTGGACTCCAACGTCAAAGG
[49 nt withheld, positions 2022-2070]
T
[91 nt withheld, positions 2072-2162]
G
[124 nt withheld, positions 2164-2287]
CCCATTCGCCATTCAGGCTGCGCAACTGTTGGGAAGGGCGATCGGTGCGGGCCTCTTCGCTATTACGCCA
GCTGGCGAAAGGGGGATGTGCTGCAAGGCGATTAAGTTGGGTAACGCCAGGGTTTTCCCAGTCACGACGT
TGTAAAACGACGGCCAGTGAGCGCGCGTAATACGACTCACTATAGGGCGAATTGGGTACCAAATAGTAGG
AATTACCCACCTGTACAAGTGCTGAAAACTTGGATGAATAAGCCCGTTTGCCATTTTCTACTGCTATTTT
AAATCTTTTCTGTATTTGTCTGCATTTGTCTTTACCCTTGAATAAATGTTTTAGTTGTTTTTTTTCAATT
ATGACTGTGTTTAACAGACATTATTACAATAATATGTAATAGTAGTACACACTATTATTATGTAATAGTA
CTTGTTGACTGTATTTGAGAACTGGACCGAGTGAGTGTTACGTCACCCATTCAAAATGACTTACTTCTGG
CTCCAACAAAATGAAGTTAATTCAGTTGCCATTTTTCACTGTATGGACATCGCCGTGTTGGAGCTAGACG
TTGCCAATAAGCAAGAAAGAGCCGAGATGCGTCGAGTCTGAGTCACCGTTCCTATGGCAACCCCTCTAAC
CAATCAGAAGTAAGCTTGTTGGAAGTCCACAGCCTACCACTTGAAAGCGGGCTGCACAAAATCTGTCAAA
CGTTTTGAACGTTGGATGTGAGAGCACATACTTTTATTAAGGCATCTGGTTGGTCAGTTTATAATATCAA
CAACTTGGGCTACAGAAAAGAAAAGTTATTACAGAAATTATGATTAACAAGTACATGTTAAATAAAGATT
TTAATATGAATGCCACCACTGGAGCATTCATGCCATTTGGAGCTTCTTCCTGTTTGGATCACTAGAAGGA
GGAGGTCACTCATTACAGTTCTCATATACAGTCGTTGGTTGGTTGGTTGGTTGGTAGATTGATTGATTGA
TTGATTGATTGATTGATTGATTGATTGATTGATTGATTGATTGATTGATTGATTGATTGATTGGTAGTCA
AAATAAGAAATAATTTCCACAGATTCATTACAGAAATGATTAAATGCATACATAAAAAACTGGGGGGGGG
GGGNATACAACAACACACTTAAGTCACATTTGCCTACGTAAAGAAAAGTAAAGAAAATCAATAGCTATAT
TTTACATCTCCTTTTTTTGCTGTCTTTTAATTAGCCTTGTTTTGCTGTTATCTTGATTGAAACTGTAACT
TCTTCACCTGCTTCTTTTCTTTGTAGGTTTTGCCAGCCCAGAAACAGGCATGGCTGTGCAAGGCCAGAGC
ACCATGCACAATGCGCTGCATGTCTTCATGAACGGCTCAATGTCCTCAGTCCAGGGCTCAGCCAACGACC
CCATCTTCCTCCTTCACCATGCTTTCATTGACAGGTAACAAACACGTCATGACATTAGACTGCACAGTTT
TTGACAAAGTTCATACAATCTGTTGTTTATAGCTGCTACAATTAGTGAAGTTTGTGAATGTACTTGGATG
AGCAGCGAAAGATCAATTGAGATCAATTGTTAGAGTTTGGTTGCCCTGCAGAGCAAAGAACAAAAAATAA
TCTGGTGGCTTTACTGCGTGAGGTTATTATTGGTGGAATAGAAACACAAAACATAATTGCATTTATTTGT
TTAATTTTTTATCTTATCTTAACTTTCATCTTGCATATTTGTTTCTTACATCATTTCTAGCATCTTTGAG
CGCTGGCTAAGAACTCATCAGCCTCCCCGGTCCATCTACCCACGTACCAATGCACCAATTGGCCACAATG
ACGGCTACTACATGGTGCCATTCCTTCCTCTTTATAGGAATGGAGACTACCTCCTGTCCAACAATGCTCT
TGGATACGAGTACGCCTACCTGTTGGACCCAGGTCATTGCACAACACCAGAAATGCCCTCTGATCTGCAA
AAGACGTGAATATCTGTTCAGACACCCATATCCACTCTGTTCCACACAGGTCAGAGGTTTGTCCAGGAGT
TCTTGACAGAGGTGTAAAAAGTACTCAAAAATTTTACTCAAGTGAAAGTACAAGTACTTAGGGAAAATTT
TACTCAATTAAAAGTAAAAGTATCTGGCTAGAATCTTACTTGAGTAAAAGTAAAAAAGTACTCCATTAAA
ATTGTACTTGAGTATTAAGGAAGTAAAAGTAAAAGCAAGAAAGAAAACTAGAGATTCTTGTTTAAGCTTT
TAATCTCAAAAAACATTAAATGAAATGCATACAAGGTTTTATCCTGCTTTAGAACTGTTTGTATTTAATT
ATCAAACTATAAGACAGACAATCTAATGCCAGTACACGCTACTCAAAGTTGTAAAACCTCAGATTTAACT
TCAGTAGAAGCTGATTCTCAAAATTGTTAGTGTCAAGCCTAGCTCTTTTGGGGCTGAAAAGCAATCCTGC
AGTGCTGAAAAGCCTCTCACAGGCAGCCGATGCGGGAAGAGGTGTATTAGTCTTGATAGAGAGGCTGCAA
ATAGCAGGAAACGTGAGCAGAGACTCCCTGGTGTCTGAAACACAGGCCAGATGGGCCCTCGAGGATATCA
CAAGTTTGTACAAAAAAGCAGGCTCGCAGAGTGAGAATGTAAATGTTAAATACGTAGGTTAAGTTTCGGT
ATTGAAGAGGATTATGGATGTAGAGTAAGATCTTGCAGAATATGTGCTTCATAACTACCAATAATCAGCC
AATATCTTAATAATAGGCTGGTAAAAGTGAGGATTTGTCCTTAAACTATTGCCAGTTTTTAAGCTATTCA
GGCAAATCTGCATTTTTAGCACCATTACTCTAGTCTTCAGTGCCACATGATCCTTCAGAAATCACCCCAA
TATGTCAGCTTTTCGGTTTGCTGCTTAACATTGTTGTGGAAACTATAAGCGAAATGGGAACTCCTGTGTC
TCACACACTCGCTGATTTGTGTTATCAGTATTTTTTTGGGATGGTGGGTGGTGGCGCTCAGGCCTGCTGT
GGAGCCGCTGTCGGCCCACTCCCCCTCAAATGGAGCCAGGCCTGCCTGATAAGCCACGTCCCAGGACTAG
CAGGGAGCCAGGCCTATCTGAGCCCCTGAGTGACTGGGTGACACGCTCTTCCATGGCCCGAACTGATAGA
CAGGGCACAGCTATACGGCACAGTGAGGAAGAGGAAGGATGGGATAAGGATGCAATCAGCAGTTTTCCCA
AACTCTGAAAACCTCTGGATTTGATTAGGCATGTAGGATGGCAAATGTATTGATGATTTAAGGGAAGATT
CAGCCAAAATTGAGTCATCTTGTATCCACCCTTACTTCAATCCAAACCTGTATTACTTTCTACCACACCC
AGCTTTCTTGTACAAAGTGGTGATATCAAGATCTCAAAGCTTAAATCAGTTGTGTTAAATAAGAGACATT
CAAAATAAATGTAAATGAGCTCTCCAAATCAGCAGACTTAACATTCTTTAAAATGATTGATTCAATAGTG
ATAAAAATCAGGCATAGCCAGTTGTAACTTTAGATAAATTACAGAAAATGTCAAATACAGAGAACCGATT
CTTTTTTATGATACATCCAAGCACACATTTAACACAATCCAGGCAAACCCCGAATTTCACAGTCACAAGC
ACTGTTTGTACAAGAGCTTTGCCTAAGGACACACAGTCTCTATAAGTCCAGGTCGTTGGTTTCACTCTTA
TTTTAAACATGTGACATTTTTCCTGCCATCCTGTCTTAGGCTGCTGTTTGCTTCATTCCATGTCACATTA
AATTCCTCAGTAGCACCTTTTACACACACAGCCAATCTTTTCCAGAAAATTCAATTGCTTTGAAGAGATA
ATGTGTGAACAAATCCATTTAGAAAAGGAAAATTAAGAATTTGTAAAATCATCTGTAAATTGTTGGCATT
CTTCTGTATATGAACATCACATCATTTACAGGTAAAGGTCTGGTCATTAATTATATGACAATTTACTGGT
ATTATTTTGTGAAAGGGGCTATTTTCAATGCGTTCATCCATCCTTTTCATCCCTCAAATCTCTCATTCAC
GTCCCCCTCCCCATCTGCACACTTTATCTCATTTCCACCCTGCTGGAATCTGAGCACTTGTGCAGTTATC
AGGGCTCCTGTATTTAGGAGGCTCTGGGTGTCCATGTAGGGGACGAACAGAAACACTGCAGACCTTTATA
GAAGAACAATTGATAAGAGTCCTCATACATAAAGACTCCATTAGTAAGCCAGTGACCCAGGAGCCCAGAC
CAACAGCAAAGCAGACAGTGACCATGGCTGACGTGGAAACCGAGACCGGCATGATTGCACAGTGGATTGT
CTTTGCTATTATGGCTGCTGCTGCTATTGCTTTTGGAGTGGCTGTGCACTTTCGGCCTTCAGAGCTGAAG
AGCGCATACTATATCAACATTGCCATCTGCACTATCGCCGCTACCGCTTACTATGCAATGGCCGTGAACT
ACCAGGACCTGACAATGAATGGTGAAAGGCAGGTGGTCTACGCAAGATATATTAACTGGGTGCTGACCAC
ACCACTGCTCCTGCTCGATCTCATCGTCATGACCAAGATGGGCGGAGTGATGATTTCTTGGGTCATCGGC
GCAGACATTTTCATGATCGTGTTTGGTATTCTGGGCGCCTTCGAGGATGAACACAAGTTCAAATGGGTGT
ACTTTATCGCTGGATGTGTGATGCAGGCAGTCCTGACATACGGGATGTATAACGCCACTTGGAAAGACGA
TCTGAAGAAAAGCCCCGAGTACCATAGCTCCTATGTCAGTCTGCTCGTCTTCCTGTCAATCCTCTGGGTG
TTTTATCCTGTCGTGTGGGCTTTCGGGTCTGGTAGTGGCGTGCTGTCCGTCGACAATGAGGCCATTCTCA
TGGGAATCCTGGATGTGCTCGCTAAGCCACTGTTTGGAATGGGGTGCCTCATTGCCCATGAGACTATCTT
CAAGATCGGTACTGGCTTTCCATTCGACCCCCATTATGTGGAAGTCCTGGGCGAGCGCATGCACTACGTC
GATGTTGGTCCGCGCGATGGCACCCCTGTGCTGTTCCTGCACGGTAACCCGACCTCCTCCTACGTGTGGC
GCAACATCATCCCGCATGTTGCACCGACCCATCGCTGCATTGCTCCAGACCTGATCGGTATGGGCAAATC
CGACAAACCAGACCTGGGTTATTTCTTCGACGACCACGTCCGCTTCATGGATGCCTTCATCGAAGCCCTG
GGTCTGGAAGAGGTCGTCCTGGTCATTCACGACTGGGGCTCCGCTCTGGGTTTCCACTGGGCCAAGCGCA
ATCCAGAGCGCGTCAAAGGTATTGCATTTATGGAGTTCATCCGCCCTATCCCGACCTGGGACGAATGGCC
AGAATTTGCCCGCGAGACCTTCCAGGCCTTCCGCACCACCGACGTCGGCCGCAAGCTGATCATCGATCAG
AACGTTTTTATCGAGGGTACGCTGCCGATGGGTGTCGTCCGCCCGCTGACTGAAGTCGAGATGGACCATT
ACCGCGAGCCGTTCCTGAATCCTGTTGACCGCGAGCCACTGTGGCGCTTCCCAAACGAGCTGCCAATCGC
CGGTGAGCCAGCGAACATCGTCGCGCTGGTCGAAGAATACATGGACTGGCTGCACCAGTCCCCTGTCCCG
AAGCTGCTGTTCTGGGGCACCCCAGGCGTTCTGATCCCACCGGCCGAAGCCGCTCGCCTGGCCAAAAGCC
TGCCTAACTGCAAGGCTGTGGACATCGGCCCGGGTCTGAATCTGCTGCAAGAAGACAACCCGGACCTGAT
CGGCAGCGAGATCGCGCGCTGGCTGTCGACGCTCGAGATTTCCGGCGAGCCAACCACTAAGAGCAGAATC
ACAAGCGAGGGAGAGTACATCCCTCTGGACCAGATCGACATCAACGTGTTCTGTTACGAGAACGAGGTGG
GCTCCGGAGCCACGAACTTCTCTCTGTTAAAGCAAGCAGGAGACGTGGAAGAAAACCCCGGTCCCGTCGA
CTCATCACGTCGTAAGTGGAATAAGACAGGTCACGCAGTCAGAGCTATAGGTCGGCTGAGCTCACTCGAG
AACGTCTATATCAAGGCCGACAAGCAGAAGAACGGCATCAAGGCGAACTTCAAGATCCGCCACAACATCG
AGGACGGCGGCGTGCAGCTCGCCTACCACTACCAGCAGAACACCCCCATCGGCGACGGCCCCGTGCTGCT
GCCCGACAACCACTACCTGAGCGTGCAGTCCAAACTTTCGAAAGACCCCAACGAGAAGCGCGATCACATG
GTCCTGCTGGAGTTCGTGACCGCCGCCGGGATCACTCTCGGCATGGACGAGCTGTACAAGGGCGGTACCG
GAGGGAGCATGGTGAGCAAGGGCGAGGAGCTGTTCACCGGGGTGGTGCCCATCCTGGTCGAGCTGGACGG
CGACGTAAACGGCCACAAGTTCAGCGTGTCCGGCGAGGGTGAGGGCGATGCCACCTACGGCAAGCTGACC
CTGAAGTTCATCTGCACCACCGGCAAGCTGCCCGTGCCCTGGCCCACCCTCGTGACCACCCTGACCTACG
GCGTGCAGTGCTTCAGCCGCTACCCCGACCACATGAAGCAGCACGACTTCTTCAAGTCCGCCATGCCCGA
AGGCTACATCCAGGAGCGCACCATCTTCTTCAAGGACGACGGCAACTACAAGACCCGCGCCGAGGTGAAG
TTCGAGGGCGACACCCTGGTGAACCGCATCGAGCTTAAGGGCATCGACTTCAAGGAGGACGGCAACATCC
TGGGGCACAAGCTGGAGTACAACCTGCCGGACCAACTGACTGAAGAGCAGATCGCAGAATTTAAAGAGCT
GTTCTCCCTATTTGACAAGGACGGGGATGGGACAATAACAACCAAGGAGCTGGGGACGGTGATGCGGTCT
CTGGGGCAGAACCCCACAGAAGCAGAGCTGCAGGACATGATCAATGAAGTAGATGCCGACGGTGACGGCA
CAATCGACTTCCCTGAGTTCCTGACAATGATGGCAAGAAAAATGAAATACACAGACAGTGAAGAAGAAAT
TAGAGAAGCGTTCCGTGTGTTTGATAAGGATGGCAATGGCTACATCAGTGCAGCAGAGCTTCGCCACGTG
ATGACAAACCTTGGAGAGAAGTTAACAGATGAAGAGGTTGATGAAATGATCAGGGAAGCAGACATCGATG
GGGATGGTCAGTTAAACTACGAAGAGTTTGTACAAATGATGACAGCGAAGTGAAGCTCGAATTAATTCAT
CGATGATGATCCAGACATGATAAGATACATTGATGAGTTTGGACAAACCACAACTAGAATGCAGTGAAAA
AAATGCTTTATTTGTGAAATTTGTGATGCTATTGCTTTATTTGTAACCATTATAAGCTGCAATAAACAAG
TTAACAACAACAATTGCATTCATTTTATGTTTCAGGTTCAGGGGGAGGTGTGGGAGGTTTTTTAAAGCAA
GTAAAACCTCTACAAATGTGGTATGGCTGATTATGATCCTCTAGATCAGATCCGAAGATACGGCCACGGG
TGCTCTTGATCCTGTGGCTGATTTTGGACTGTGCTGCTCGCAGCTGCTGATGAATCACATACTTCCTCCA
TTTTCTTCCACTGATTGACTGTTATAATTTCCCTAATTTCCAGGTCAAGGTGCTGTGCATTGTGGTAATA
GATGTGACATGACGTCACTTCCAAAGGACCAATGAACATGTCTGACCAATTTCATATAATGTGAAAACGA
TTTTCATAGGCAGAATAAATAACATTTAAATTAAACTGGGCATCAGCGCAATTCAATTGGTTTGGTAATA
GCAAGGGAAAATAGAATGAAGTGATCTCCAAAAAATAAGTACTTTTTGACTGTAAATAAAATTGTAAGGA
GTAAAAAGTACTTTTTTTTCTAAAAAAATGTAATTAAGTAAAAGTAAAAGTATTGATTTTTAATTGTACT
CAAGTAAAGTAAAAATCCCCAAAAATAATACTTAAGTACAGTAATCAAGTAAAATTACTCAAGTACTTTA
CACCTCTGGTTCTTGACCCCCTACCTTCAGCAAGCCCAGCAGATCCACTAGTTCTAGAGCGGCCGCCACC
GCGGTGGAGCTCCAGCTTTTGTTCCCTTTAGTGAGGGTTAATTGCGCGCTTGGCGTAATCATGGTCATAG
CTGTTTCCTGTGTGAAATTGTTATCCGCTCACAATTCCACACAACATACGAGCCGGAAGCATAAAGTGTA
AAGCCTGGGGTGCCTAATGAGTGAGCTAACTCACATTAATTGCGTTGCGCTCACTGCCCGCTTTCCAGTC
GGGAAACCTGTCGTGCCAGCTGCATTAATGAATCGGCCAACGCGCGGGGAGAGGCGGTTTGCGTATTGGG
CGCTCTTCCGCTTCCTCGCTCACTGACTCGCTGCGCTCGGTCGTTCGGCTGCGGCGAGCGGTATCAGCTC
ACTCAAAGGCGGTAATACGGTTATCCACAGAATC
Features (pLannotate 1.2.2; 21 found; start..end, strand, type, name):
     82..670     -  rep_origin     ori: high-copy-number ColE1/pMB1/pBR322/pUC origin of replication
    841..1701    -  CDS            AmpR: β-lactamase; bla; confers resistance to ampicillin, carbenicillin, and related antibiotics
   1702..1806    -  promoter       AmpR promoter: bla
   1859..2287    -  rep_origin     f1 ori (sequence partly withheld): f1 bacteriophage origin of replication; arrow indicates direction of (+) strand synthesis
   2292..2447    -  CDS            lacZα (fragment): LacZα fragment of β-galactosidase; lacZ fragment
   2455..2473    +  promoter       T7 promoter: promoter for bacteriophage T7 RNA polymerase
   4877..4901    +  protein_bind   attB1: mutant version of attB; recombination site for the Gateway® BP reaction BP Clonase™
   5644..5668    -  protein_bind   attB2: mutant version of attB; recombination site for the Gateway® BP reaction BP Clonase™
   7262..8143    +  CDS            HaloTag®: modified bacterial dehalogenase that forms covalent bonds with chloroalkane derivatives
   8156..8215    +  CDS            KCNJ2 (fragment): KCNJ2_HUMAN - Also known as IRK1. Experimental evidence at protein level: Swiss-Prot protein existence level 1. Probably participates in establishing action potential waveform and excitability of neuronal and muscle tissues. Inward rectifier potassium channels are characterized by a greater tendency to allow potassium to flow into the cell rather than out of it. Their voltage dependence is regulated by the concentration of extracellular potassium; as external potassium is raised, the voltage range of the channel opening shifts to more positive voltages. The inward rectification is mainly due t
   8246..8301    +  CDS            P2A (fragment): 2A peptide from porcine teschovirus-1 polyprotein Eukaryotic ribosomes fail to insert a peptide bond between the Gly and Pro residues, yielding separate polypeptides.
   8303..9550    +  CDS            GCaMP6f (fragment): improved fluorescent protein-based calcium sensor (Chen et al., 2013)
   9575..9709    -  polyA_signal   SV40 poly(A) signal: SV40 polyadenylation signal
   9732..9815    -  CDS            large T antigen (fragment): large T antigen from SV40 (simian virus 40)
  10379..10419   -  misc_feature   MCS (fragment): pBluescript multiple cloning site
  10432..10450   -  promoter       T3 promoter: promoter for bacteriophage T3 RNA polymerase
  10493..10515   -  protein_bind   lac operator (fragment): The lac repressor binds to the lac operator to inhibit transcription in E. coli. This inhibition can be relieved by adding lactose or isopropyl-β-D-thiogalactopyranoside (IPTG). lac repressor encoded by lacI
  10519..10549   -  promoter       lac promoter: promoter for the E. coli lac operon
  10564..10585   -  protein_bind   CAP binding site: CAP binding activates transcription in the presence of cAMP. E. coli catabolite activator protein
  10598..10690   -  CDS            lacI (fragment): lac repressor; lacI; The lac repressor binds to the lac operator to inhibit transcription in E. coli. This inhibition can be relieved by adding lactose or isopropyl-β-D-thiogalactopyranoside (IPTG).
  10692..10791   -  rep_origin     RSF ori (fragment): Plasmids containing the RSF 1030 origin of replication can be propagated in E. coli cells that contain additional plasmids with compatible origins.
