[The description below was written by a language model from this plasmid's Addgene catalogue record and pLannotate feature annotations shown in this document.]
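Description:
pBJ089_zACNE20_myl7_Voltron1_P2A_jGCaMP7f is a zebrafish expression plasmid of about 10.8 kb designed to place a voltage indicator and a calcium indicator together in the heart. It is carried on a pBluescript-type bacterial backbone, with a high-copy ColE1/pUC origin, an f1 phage origin, ampicillin resistance (β-lactamase under its own promoter), and remnants of the lacZα/lac promoter region flanked by T7 and T3 promoters. Gateway attB1 and attB2 sites are annotated upstream of the coding region, suggesting that part of the backbone was originally assembled by Gateway recombination. The insert itself was added by Gibson cloning.

The roughly 3 kb synthetic payload is a single open reading frame driven by the promoter recorded as zACNE20_myl7. The name combines an element called zACNE20 with myl7, a cardiomyocyte-specific zebrafish gene. This regulatory region is not annotated in the feature table and presumably lies in the unannotated stretch upstream of the coding sequence. Voltron1 is a chemigenetic voltage sensor. Its HaloTag domain, which covalently binds chloroalkane-linked dyes, is annotated, followed by a short KCNJ2 (Kir2.1)-derived fragment of the kind commonly used as a membrane trafficking signal. The voltage-sensing part of Voltron1 is not separately annotated. A P2A ribosome-skipping peptide then separates Voltron1 from jGCaMP7f, a fast genetically encoded calcium indicator that the annotation software matched to its relative GCaMP6f. One transcript therefore yields two independent proteins. An SV40 polyadenylation signal follows the cassette.

According to the record, the construct expresses both sensors in the zebrafish heart, which would allow optical recording of membrane potential and calcium dynamics in the same cardiac cells. The associated study concerns the onset of the first heartbeats.
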