Addgene plasmid #209283: pBJ089_zACNE20_myl7_Voltron1_P2A_jGCaMP7f
Purpose: Expresses Voltron1 and jGCaMP7f in the zebrafish heart
Depositing lab: Adam Cohen. Depositing organization: Harvard University. Publication: A bioelectrical phase transition patterns the first vertebrate heartbeats. Jia BZ, Qi Y, Wong-Campos JD, Megason SG, Cohen AE. Nature. 2023 Oct;622(7981):149-155. doi: 10.1038/s41586-023-06561-z. Epub 2023 Sep 27. PubMed 37758945.
Backbone
  Vector backbone: zACNE20_myl7
  Backbone size w/o insert (bp): 7820
  Total vector size (bp): 10789
  Vector type: Zebrafish Expression
Growth in bacteria
  Bacterial resistance: Ampicillin, 100 μg/mL
  Growth temperature: 37°C
  Growth strain: DH5alpha
  Copy number: High Copy
Gene/Insert
  Gene/Insert name: Voltron1_P2A_jGCaMP7f
  Species: Synthetic
  Insert size (bp): 2970
  Promoter: zACNE20_myl7
  Cloning method: Gibson Cloning
  Sequencing primers: 5′ cctgctggaatctgagca
Terms and licenses: Academic/Nonprofit Terms; Industry Terms: Not Available to Industry
How to cite: pBJ089_zACNE20_myl7_Voltron1_P2A_jGCaMP7f was a gift from Adam Cohen (Addgene plasmid # 209283 ; http://n2t.net/addgene:209283 ; RRID:Addgene_209283)
